Addgene plasmid #161428: pDONR221-TMEM104_STOP
Purpose: Gateway entry clone with codon-optimized ORF sequence for subcloning into custom expression vectors. Contains a STOP codon at the end of the codon-optimized ORF sequence.
Depositing lab: RESOLUTE Consortium & Giulio Superti-Furga. Depositing organization: CeMM Research Center for Molecular Medicine. Publication: The RESOLUTE consortium: unlocking SLC transporters for drug discovery. Superti-Furga G, Lackner D, Wiedmer T, Ingles-Prieto A, Barbosa B, Girardi E, Goldmann U, Gurtl B, Klavins K, Klimek C, Lindinger S, Lineiro-Retes E, Muller AC, Onstein S, Redinger G, Reil D, Sedlyarov V, Wolf G, Crawford M, Everley R, ... Steppan CM. Nat Rev Drug Discov. 2020 Jul;19(7):429-430. doi: 10.1038/d41573-020-00056-6. PubMed 32265506.
Backbone
  Vector backbone: pDONR221
  Backbone manufacturer: ThermoFisher Scientific
  Backbone size w/o insert (bp): 2550
  Vector type: Mammalian Expression
Growth in bacteria
  Bacterial resistance: Kanamycin, 50 μg/mL
  Growth temperature: 37°C
  Growth strain: NEB Stable
  Copy number: High Copy
Gene/Insert
  Gene/Insert name: TMEM104 (alt name: FLJ20255, FLJ00021)
  Species: H. sapiens (human)
  Insert size (bp): 1491
  Entrez Gene: TMEM104 (a.k.a. FLJ00021, FLJ20255)
  Cloning method: Gateway Cloning
  Sequencing primers: 5′ M13-fwd; 3′ M13-rev
Terms and licenses: Academic/Nonprofit Terms; Industry Terms
Depositor comments: This plasmid contains a STOP codon at the end of the codon-optimized ORF. For the version of this plasmid that does not contain a STOP codon, please see Addgene plasmid 132262 For more information on the full Resolute plasmid collection, please see www.addgene.org/depositor-collections/re-solute/. Please provide your feedback on this plasmid to the RESOLUTE consortium by filling out their RESOLUTE repository feedback form: https://forms.office.com/Pages/ResponsePage.aspx?id=0e05yklzmkS7rjFGQL4N7z4feCLQvEJAmVcOCM_u885UN1JJRko0Ukg4TVQwNTZLOUxPQVJWT1NHUCQlQCN0PWcu
How to cite: pDONR221-TMEM104_STOP was a gift from RESOLUTE Consortium & Giulio Superti-Furga (Addgene plasmid # 161428 ; http://n2t.net/addgene:161428 ; RRID:Addgene_161428)
