[The description below was written by a language model from this plasmid's Addgene catalogue record and pLannotate feature annotations shown in this document.]
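Description:
pDONR221-TMEM104_STOP is a Gateway entry clone built on the pDONR221 backbone, carrying a codon-optimized open reading frame for human TMEM104 (also recorded as FLJ20255/FLJ00021). The plasmid is about 4.0 kb in total and is propagated in E. coli from a high-copy ColE1/pUC-type origin under kanamycin selection provided by an aminoglycoside phosphotransferase gene. Although the catalogue lists the vector type as mammalian expression, the annotated features show no mammalian promoter or polyadenylation signal. The plasmid therefore acts as a shuttle for the ORF rather than an expression vector in its own right.

The roughly 1.5 kb TMEM104 coding sequence sits between attL1 and attL2, the recombination sites used in the Gateway LR reaction. This allows the ORF to be transferred directionally into any attR-containing destination vector that supplies the desired promoter, tags and selection markers. This version retains a STOP codon at the end of the ORF, so it suits native, untagged or N-terminally tagged expression. A companion clone without the stop codon exists for C-terminal fusions. Upstream of the cassette, rrnB T1 and T2 terminators insulate the insert from read-through transcription in bacteria. A T7 promoter lies just beyond attL2, pointing back toward the insert. Short lacZα and lacI fragments are backbone remnants with no evident function.

Two sequence records are provided. They contain the same ten features in the same order and differ only in the numbering start point. The construct belongs to a consortium collection of entry clones aimed at studying solute carrier transporters and related membrane proteins.
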