Features (pLannotate 1.2.2; 10 found; start..end, strand, type, name):
     84..127     +  terminator     rrnB T1 terminator: Escherichia coli rrnB; transcription terminator T1 from the E. coli rrnB gene
    174..210     -  CDS            lacZα (fragment): LacZα fragment of β-galactosidase; lacZ fragment
    226..325     +  protein_bind   attL1: mutant version of attL; recombination site for the Gateway® LR reaction LR Clonase™
    331..1818    +  CDS            TMEM104: TM104_HUMAN - Experimental evidence at protein level: Swiss-Prot protein existence level 1. From Homo sapiens (Human).
   1823..1922    -  protein_bind   attL2: mutant version of attL; recombination site for the Gateway® LR reaction LR Clonase™
   1940..1958    -  promoter       T7 promoter: promoter for bacteriophage T7 RNA polymerase
   2092..2901    +  CDS            KanR: aminoglycoside phosphotransferase; aph(3')-Ia; confers resistance to kanamycin in bacteria or G418 (Geneticin®) in eukaryotes
   3048..3636    +  rep_origin     ori: high-copy-number ColE1/pMB1/pBR322/pUC origin of replication
   3819..3911    +  CDS            lacI (fragment): lac repressor; lacI; The lac repressor binds to the lac operator to inhibit transcription in E. coli. This inhibition can be relieved by adding lactose or isopropyl-β-D-thiogalactopyranoside (IPTG).
   3966..3993    -  terminator     rrnB T2 terminator: transcription terminator T2 from the E. coli rrnB gene
>Addgene plasmid #161428 | pDONR221-TMEM104_STOP | addgene full sequence | sequence record 479349 | Addgene NGS Result
CTCCGGGCCGTTGCTTCACAACGTTCAAATCCGCTCCCGGCGGATTTGTCCTACTCAGGAGAGCGTTCAC
CGACAAACAACAGATAAAACGAAAGGCCCAGTCTTCCGACTGAGCCTTTCGTTTTATTTGATGCCTGGCA
GTTCCCTACTCTCGCGTTAACGCTAGCATGGATGTTTTCCCAGTCACGACGTTGTAAAACGACGGCCAGT
CTTAAGCTCGGGCCCCAAATAATGATTTTATTTTGACTGATAGTGACCTGTTCGTTGCAACACATTGATG
AGCAATGCTTTTTTATAATGCCAACTTTGTACAAAAAAGCAGGCTCCACCATGGCCGGCGAGATCACAGA
GACCGGCGAGCTGTACAGCTCCTATGTGGGCCTGGTGTACATGTTTAACCTGATCGTGGGAACAGGCGCC
CTGACCATGCCAAAGGCCTTCGCCACCGCAGGATGGCTGGTGTCCCTGGTGCTGCTGGTGTTCCTGGGCT
TTATGTCTTTCGTGACCACAACCTTTGTGATCGAGGCAATGGCAGCAGCAAACGCGCAGTTGCATTGGAA
ACGCATGGAGAATCTGAAGGAGGAGGAGGACGATGACTCTAGCACCGCCAGCGATTCCGACGTGCTGATC
AGAGATAACTACGAGAGGGCCGAGAAGCGCCCTATCCTGAGCGTGCAGCGGAGAGGCTCCCCTAATCCAT
TTGAGATCACCGACCGGGTGGAGATGGGCCAGATGGCCAGCATGTTCTTTAACAAGGTCGGCGTGAATCT
GTTCTACTTTTGCATCATCGTGTACCTGTATGGCGATCTGGCCATCTATGCCGCCGCCGTGCCATTCTCC
CTGATGCAGGTGACATGCTCTGCCACCGGCAACGATAGCTGTGGCGTGGAGGCCGACACAAAGTACAATG
ATACCGACAGGTGTTGGGGACCACTGAGGAGGGTGGATGCATACAGAATCTATCTGGCCATCTTCACACT
GCTGCTGGGCCCTTTTACCTTCTTTGACGTGCAGAAGACAAAGTATCTGCAGATCCTGACCAGCCTGATG
AGGTGGATCGCCTTCGCCGTGATGATCGTGCTGGCCCTGATCCGCATCGGACACGGACAGGGAGAGGGAC
ACCCACCTCTGGCAGACTTCTCTGGCGTGAGGAATCTGTTTGGCGTGTGCGTGTACAGCTTCATGTGCCA
GCACTCTCTGCCCAGCCTGATCACACCCGTGAGCTCTAAGCGGCACCTGACCAGACTGGTGTTTCTGGAT
TACGTGCTGATCCTGGCCTTCTATGGCCTGCTGAGCTTTACAGCCATCTTCTGCTTTCGCGGCGATTCCC
TGATGGACATGTATACCCTGAACTTCGCAAGGTGTGACGTGGTGGGACTGGCAGCCGTGCGCTTCTTTCT
GGGCCTGTTTCCAGTGTTCACAATCTCTACCAATTTTCCCATCATCGCCGTGACACTGCGGAACAATTGG
AAGACCCTGTTCCACAGAGAGGGCGGCACATACCCTTGGGTGGTGGATAGAGTGGTGTTTCCAACAATCA
CCCTGGTGCCACCCGTGCTGGTGGCCTTCTGCACCCACGACCTGGAGTCCCTGGTGGGAATCACAGGAGC
ATACGCAGGAACCGGAATCCAGTATGTGATCCCAGCCTTTCTGGTGTATCACTGCCGGAGAGATACACAG
CTGGCCTTCGGCTGTGGCGTGTCCAACAAGCACAGGTCTCCCTTTCGCCACACCTTCTGGGTGGGCTTTG
TGCTGCTGTGGGCCTTCTCCTGTTTCATCTTTGTGACAGCCAATATCATCCTGTCTGAGACCAAGCTGTA
AGACCCAGCTTTCTTGTACAAAGTTGGCATTATAAGAAAGCATTGCTTATCAATTTGTTGCAACGAACAG
GTCACTATCAGTCAAAATAAAATCATTATTTGCCATCCAGCTGATATCCCCTATAGTGAGTCGTATTACA
TGGTCATAGCTGTTTCCTGGCAGCTCTGGCCCGTGTCTCAAAATCTCTGATGTTACATTGCACAAGATAA
AAATATATCATCATGAACAATAAAACTGTCTGCTTACATAAACAGTAATACAAGGGGTGTTATGAGCCAT
ATTCAACGGGAAACGTCGAGGCCGCGATTAAATTCCAACATGGATGCTGATTTATATGGGTATAAATGGG
CTCGCGATAATGTCGGGCAATCAGGTGCGACAATCTATCGCTTGTATGGGAAGCCCGATGCGCCAGAGTT
GTTTCTGAAACATGGCAAAGGTAGCGTTGCCAATGATGTTACAGATGAGATGGTCAGACTAAACTGGCTG
ACGGAATTTATGCCTCTTCCGACCATCAAGCATTTTATCCGTACTCCTGATGATGCATGGTTACTCACCA
CTGCGATCCCCGGAAAAACAGCATTCCAGGTATTAGAAGAATATCCTGATTCAGGTGAAAATATTGTTGA
TGCGCTGGCAGTGTTCCTGCGCCGGTTGCATTCGATTCCTGTTTGTAATTGTCCTTTTAACAGCGATCGC
GTATTTCGTCTCGCTCAGGCGCAATCACGAATGAATAACGGTTTGGTTGATGCGAGTGATTTTGATGACG
AGCGTAATGGCTGGCCTGTTGAACAAGTCTGGAAAGAAATGCATAAACTTTTGCCATTCTCACCGGATTC
AGTCGTCACTCATGGTGATTTCTCACTTGATAACCTTATTTTTGACGAGGGGAAATTAATAGGTTGTATT
GATGTTGGACGAGTCGGAATCGCAGACCGATACCAGGATCTTGCCATCCTATGGAACTGCCTCGGTGAGT
TTTCTCCTTCATTACAGAAACGGCTTTTTCAAAAATATGGTATTGATAATCCTGATATGAATAAATTGCA
GTTTCATTTGATGCTCGATGAGTTTTTCTAATCAGAATTGGTTAATTGGTTGTAACACTGGCAGAGCATT
ACGCTGACTTGACGGGACGGCGCAAGCTCATGACCAAAATCCCTTAACGTGAGTTACGCGTCGTTCCACT
GAGCGTCAGACCCCGTAGAAAAGATCAAAGGATCTTCTTGAGATCCTTTTTTTCTGCGCGTAATCTGCTG
CTTGCAAACAAAAAAACCACCGCTACCAGCGGTGGTTTGTTTGCCGGATCAAGAGCTACCAACTCTTTTT
CCGAAGGTAACTGGCTTCAGCAGAGCGCAGATACCAAATACTGTTCTTCTAGTGTAGCCGTAGTTAGGCC
ACCACTTCAAGAACTCTGTAGCACCGCCTACATACCTCGCTCTGCTAATCCTGTTACCAGTGGCTGCTGC
CAGTGGCGATAAGTCGTGTCTTACCGGGTTGGACTCAAGACGATAGTTACCGGATAAGGCGCAGCGGTCG
GGCTGAACGGGGGGTTCGTGCACACAGCCCAGCTTGGAGCGAACGACCTACACCGAACTGAGATACCTAC
AGCGTGAGCTATGAGAAAGCGCCACGCTTCCCGAAGGGAGAAAGGCGGACAGGTATCCGGTAAGCGGCAG
GGTCGGAACAGGAGAGCGCACGAGGGAGCTTCCAGGGGGAAACGCCTGGTATCTTTATAGTCCTGTCGGG
TTTCGCCACCTCTGACTTGAGCGTCGATTTTTGTGATGCTCGTCAGGGGGGCGGAGCCTATGGAAAAACG
CCAGCAACGCGGCCTTTTTACGGTTCCTGGCCTTTTGCTGGCCTTTTGCTCACATGTTCTTTCCTGCGTT
ATCCCCTGATTCTGTGGATAACCGTATTACCGCCTTTGAGTGAGCTGATACCGCTCGCCGCAGCCGAACG
ACCGAGCGCAGCGAGTCAGTGAGCGAGGAAGCGGAAGAGCGCCCAATACGCAAACCGCCTCTCCCCGCGC
GTTGGCCGATTCATTAATGCAGCTGGCACGACAGGTTTCCCGACTGGAAAGCGGGCAGTGAGCGCAACGC
AATTAATACGCGTACCGCTAGCCAGGAAGAGTTTGTAGAAACGCAAAAAGGCCATCCGTCAGGATGGCCT
TCTGCTTAGTTTGATGCCTGGCAGTTTATGGCGGGCGTCCTGCCCGCCACC
