Features (pLannotate 1.2.2; 10 found; start..end, strand, type, name):
    121..213     +  CDS            lacI (fragment): lac repressor; lacI; The lac repressor binds to the lac operator to inhibit transcription in E. coli. This inhibition can be relieved by adding lactose or isopropyl-β-D-thiogalactopyranoside (IPTG).
    268..295     -  terminator     rrnB T2 terminator: transcription terminator T2 from the E. coli rrnB gene
    427..470     +  terminator     rrnB T1 terminator: Escherichia coli rrnB; transcription terminator T1 from the E. coli rrnB gene
    517..553     -  CDS            lacZα (fragment): LacZα fragment of β-galactosidase; lacZ fragment
    569..668     +  protein_bind   attL1: mutant version of attL; recombination site for the Gateway® LR reaction LR Clonase™
    674..2161    +  CDS            TMEM104: TM104_HUMAN - Experimental evidence at protein level: Swiss-Prot protein existence level 1. From Homo sapiens (Human).
   2166..2265    -  protein_bind   attL2: mutant version of attL; recombination site for the Gateway® LR reaction LR Clonase™
   2283..2301    -  promoter       T7 promoter: promoter for bacteriophage T7 RNA polymerase
   2435..3244    +  CDS            KanR: aminoglycoside phosphotransferase; aph(3')-Ia; confers resistance to kanamycin in bacteria or G418 (Geneticin®) in eukaryotes
   3391..3979    +  rep_origin     ori: high-copy-number ColE1/pMB1/pBR322/pUC origin of replication
>Addgene plasmid #161428 | pDONR221-TMEM104_STOP | analyzer sequence | sequence record 312790
CTTTCCTGCGTTATCCCCTGATTCTGTGGATAACCGTATTACCGCCTTTGAGTGAGCTGATACCGCTCGC
CGCAGCCGAACGACCGAGCGCAGCGAGTCAGTGAGCGAGGAAGCGGAAGAGCGCCCAATACGCAAACCGC
CTCTCCCCGCGCGTTGGCCGATTCATTAATGCAGCTGGCACGACAGGTTTCCCGACTGGAAAGCGGGCAG
TGAGCGCAACGCAATTAATACGCGTACCGCTAGCCAGGAAGAGTTTGTAGAAACGCAAAAAGGCCATCCG
TCAGGATGGCCTTCTGCTTAGTTTGATGCCTGGCAGTTTATGGCGGGCGTCCTGCCCGCCACCCTCCGGG
CCGTTGCTTCACAACGTTCAAATCCGCTCCCGGCGGATTTGTCCTACTCAGGAGAGCGTTCACCGACAAA
CAACAGATAAAACGAAAGGCCCAGTCTTCCGACTGAGCCTTTCGTTTTATTTGATGCCTGGCAGTTCCCT
ACTCTCGCGTTAACGCTAGCATGGATGTTTTCCCAGTCACGACGTTGTAAAACGACGGCCAGTCTTAAGC
TCGGGCCCCAAATAATGATTTTATTTTGACTGATAGTGACCTGTTCGTTGCAACACATTGATGAGCAATG
CTTTTTTATAATGCCAACTTTGTACAAAAAAGCAGGCTCCACCATGGCCGGCGAGATCACAGAGACCGGC
GAGCTGTACAGCTCCTATGTGGGCCTGGTGTACATGTTTAACCTGATCGTGGGAACAGGCGCCCTGACCA
TGCCAAAGGCCTTCGCCACCGCAGGATGGCTGGTGTCCCTGGTGCTGCTGGTGTTCCTGGGCTTTATGTC
TTTCGTGACCACAACCTTTGTGATCGAGGCAATGGCAGCAGCAAACGCGCAGTTGCATTGGAAACGCATG
GAGAATCTGAAGGAGGAGGAGGACGATGACTCTAGCACCGCCAGCGATTCCGACGTGCTGATCAGAGATA
ACTACGAGAGGGCCGAGAAGCGCCCTATCCTGAGCGTGCAGCGGAGAGGCTCCCCTAATCCATTTGAGAT
CACCGACCGGGTGGAGATGGGCCAGATGGCCAGCATGTTCTTTAACAAGGTCGGCGTGAATCTGTTCTAC
TTTTGCATCATCGTGTACCTGTATGGCGATCTGGCCATCTATGCCGCCGCCGTGCCATTCTCCCTGATGC
AGGTGACATGCTCTGCCACCGGCAACGATAGCTGTGGCGTGGAGGCCGACACAAAGTACAATGATACCGA
CAGGTGTTGGGGACCACTGAGGAGGGTGGATGCATACAGAATCTATCTGGCCATCTTCACACTGCTGCTG
GGCCCTTTTACCTTCTTTGACGTGCAGAAGACAAAGTATCTGCAGATCCTGACCAGCCTGATGAGGTGGA
TCGCCTTCGCCGTGATGATCGTGCTGGCCCTGATCCGCATCGGACACGGACAGGGAGAGGGACACCCACC
TCTGGCAGACTTCTCTGGCGTGAGGAATCTGTTTGGCGTGTGCGTGTACAGCTTCATGTGCCAGCACTCT
CTGCCCAGCCTGATCACACCCGTGAGCTCTAAGCGGCACCTGACCAGACTGGTGTTTCTGGATTACGTGC
TGATCCTGGCCTTCTATGGCCTGCTGAGCTTTACAGCCATCTTCTGCTTTCGCGGCGATTCCCTGATGGA
CATGTATACCCTGAACTTCGCAAGGTGTGACGTGGTGGGACTGGCAGCCGTGCGCTTCTTTCTGGGCCTG
TTTCCAGTGTTCACAATCTCTACCAATTTTCCCATCATCGCCGTGACACTGCGGAACAATTGGAAGACCC
TGTTCCACAGAGAGGGCGGCACATACCCTTGGGTGGTGGATAGAGTGGTGTTTCCAACAATCACCCTGGT
GCCACCCGTGCTGGTGGCCTTCTGCACCCACGACCTGGAGTCCCTGGTGGGAATCACAGGAGCATACGCA
GGAACCGGAATCCAGTATGTGATCCCAGCCTTTCTGGTGTATCACTGCCGGAGAGATACACAGCTGGCCT
TCGGCTGTGGCGTGTCCAACAAGCACAGGTCTCCCTTTCGCCACACCTTCTGGGTGGGCTTTGTGCTGCT
GTGGGCCTTCTCCTGTTTCATCTTTGTGACAGCCAATATCATCCTGTCTGAGACCAAGCTGTAAGACCCA
GCTTTCTTGTACAAAGTTGGCATTATAAGAAAGCATTGCTTATCAATTTGTTGCAACGAACAGGTCACTA
TCAGTCAAAATAAAATCATTATTTGCCATCCAGCTGATATCCCCTATAGTGAGTCGTATTACATGGTCAT
AGCTGTTTCCTGGCAGCTCTGGCCCGTGTCTCAAAATCTCTGATGTTACATTGCACAAGATAAAATAATA
TCATCATGAACAATAAAACTGTCTGCTTACATAAACAGTAATACAAGGGGTGTTATGAGCCATATTCAAC
GGGAAACGTCGAGGCCGCGATTAAATTCCAACATGGATGCTGATTTATATGGGTATAAATGGGCTCGCGA
TAATGTCGGGCAATCAGGTGCGACAATCTATCGCTTGTATGGGAAGCCCGATGCGCCAGAGTTGTTTCTG
AAACATGGCAAAGGTAGCGTTGCCAATGATGTTACAGATGAGATGGTCAGACTAAACTGGCTGACGGAAT
TTATGCCTCTTCCGACCATCAAGCATTTTATCCGTACTCCTGATGATGCATGGTTACTCACCACTGCGAT
CCCCGGAAAAACAGCATTCCAGGTATTAGAAGAATATCCTGATTCAGGTGAAAATATTGTTGATGCGCTG
GCAGTGTTCCTGCGCCGGTTGCATTCGATTCCTGTTTGTAATTGTCCTTTTAACAGCGATCGCGTATTTC
GTCTCGCTCAGGCGCAATCACGAATGAATAACGGTTTGGTTGATGCGAGTGATTTTGATGACGAGCGTAA
TGGCTGGCCTGTTGAACAAGTCTGGAAAGAAATGCATAAACTTTTGCCATTCTCACCGGATTCAGTCGTC
ACTCATGGTGATTTCTCACTTGATAACCTTATTTTTGACGAGGGGAAATTAATAGGTTGTATTGATGTTG
GACGAGTCGGAATCGCAGACCGATACCAGGATCTTGCCATCCTATGGAACTGCCTCGGTGAGTTTTCTCC
TTCATTACAGAAACGGCTTTTTCAAAAATATGGTATTGATAATCCTGATATGAATAAATTGCAGTTTCAT
TTGATGCTCGATGAGTTTTTCTAATCAGAATTGGTTAATTGGTTGTAACACTGGCAGAGCATTACGCTGA
CTTGACGGGACGGCGCAAGCTCATGACCAAAATCCCTTAACGTGAGTTACGCGTCGTTCCACTGAGCGTC
AGACCCCGTAGAAAAGATCAAAGGATCTTCTTGAGATCCTTTTTTTCTGCGCGTAATCTGCTGCTTGCAA
ACAAAAAAACCACCGCTACCAGCGGTGGTTTGTTTGCCGGATCAAGAGCTACCAACTCTTTTTCCGAAGG
TAACTGGCTTCAGCAGAGCGCAGATACCAAATACTGTTCTTCTAGTGTAGCCGTAGTTAGGCCACCACTT
CAAGAACTCTGTAGCACCGCCTACATACCTCGCTCTGCTAATCCTGTTACCAGTGGCTGCTGCCAGTGGC
GATAAGTCGTGTCTTACCGGGTTGGACTCAAGACGATAGTTACCGGATAAGGCGCAGCGGTCGGGCTGAA
CGGGGGGTTCGTGCACACAGCCCAGCTTGGAGCGAACGACCTACACCGAACTGAGATACCTACAGCGTGA
GCTATGAGAAAGCGCCACGCTTCCCGAAGGGAGAAAGGCGGACAGGTATCCGGTAAGCGGCAGGGTCGGA
ACAGGAGAGCGCACGAGGGAGCTTCCAGGGGGAAACGCCTGGTATCTTTATAGTCCTGTCGGGTTTCGCC
ACCTCTGACTTGAGCGTCGATTTTTGTGATGCTCGTCAGGGGGGCGGAGCCTATGGAAAAACGCCAGCAA
CGCGGCCTTTTTACGGTTCCTGGCCTTTTGCTGGCCTTTTGCTCACATGTT
