>Addgene plasmid #161428 | pDONR221-TMEM104_STOP | depositor partial sequence | sequence record 312791 | Codon-optimized ORF of TMEM104
ATGGCCGGCGAGATCACAGAGACCGGCGAGCTGTACAGCTCCTATGTGGGCCTGGTGTACATGTTTAACC
TGATCGTGGGAACAGGCGCCCTGACCATGCCAAAGGCCTTCGCCACCGCAGGATGGCTGGTGTCCCTGGT
GCTGCTGGTGTTCCTGGGCTTTATGTCTTTCGTGACCACAACCTTTGTGATCGAGGCAATGGCAGCAGCA
AACGCGCAGTTGCATTGGAAACGCATGGAGAATCTGAAGGAGGAGGAGGACGATGACTCTAGCACCGCCA
GCGATTCCGACGTGCTGATCAGAGATAACTACGAGAGGGCCGAGAAGCGCCCTATCCTGAGCGTGCAGCG
GAGAGGCTCCCCTAATCCATTTGAGATCACCGACCGGGTGGAGATGGGCCAGATGGCCAGCATGTTCTTT
AACAAGGTCGGCGTGAATCTGTTCTACTTTTGCATCATCGTGTACCTGTATGGCGATCTGGCCATCTATG
CCGCCGCCGTGCCATTCTCCCTGATGCAGGTGACATGCTCTGCCACCGGCAACGATAGCTGTGGCGTGGA
GGCCGACACAAAGTACAATGATACCGACAGGTGTTGGGGACCACTGAGGAGGGTGGATGCATACAGAATC
TATCTGGCCATCTTCACACTGCTGCTGGGCCCTTTTACCTTCTTTGACGTGCAGAAGACAAAGTATCTGC
AGATCCTGACCAGCCTGATGAGGTGGATCGCCTTCGCCGTGATGATCGTGCTGGCCCTGATCCGCATCGG
ACACGGACAGGGAGAGGGACACCCACCTCTGGCAGACTTCTCTGGCGTGAGGAATCTGTTTGGCGTGTGC
GTGTACAGCTTCATGTGCCAGCACTCTCTGCCCAGCCTGATCACACCCGTGAGCTCTAAGCGGCACCTGA
CCAGACTGGTGTTTCTGGATTACGTGCTGATCCTGGCCTTCTATGGCCTGCTGAGCTTTACAGCCATCTT
CTGCTTTCGCGGCGATTCCCTGATGGACATGTATACCCTGAACTTCGCAAGGTGTGACGTGGTGGGACTG
GCAGCCGTGCGCTTCTTTCTGGGCCTGTTTCCAGTGTTCACAATCTCTACCAATTTTCCCATCATCGCCG
TGACACTGCGGAACAATTGGAAGACCCTGTTCCACAGAGAGGGCGGCACATACCCTTGGGTGGTGGATAG
AGTGGTGTTTCCAACAATCACCCTGGTGCCACCCGTGCTGGTGGCCTTCTGCACCCACGACCTGGAGTCC
CTGGTGGGAATCACAGGAGCATACGCAGGAACCGGAATCCAGTATGTGATCCCAGCCTTTCTGGTGTATC
ACTGCCGGAGAGATACACAGCTGGCCTTCGGCTGTGGCGTGTCCAACAAGCACAGGTCTCCCTTTCGCCA
CACCTTCTGGGTGGGCTTTGTGCTGCTGTGGGCCTTCTCCTGTTTCATCTTTGTGACAGCCAATATCATC
CTGTCTGAGACCAAGCTGTAA
